Addgene plasmid #245665: pICSL60002
Purpose: Level 0 Golden Gate part pUbiquitin (At5g42300) terminator, GCTT - CGCT
Depositing lab: Mark Youles. Depositing organization: Sainsbury Laboratory, Norwich.
Backbone
  Vector backbone: pICH41276
  Backbone size w/o insert (bp): 2249
  Vector type: Synthetic Biology
Growth in bacteria
  Bacterial resistance: Spectinomycin, 50 μg/mL
  Growth temperature: 37°C
  Growth strain: DH5alpha
  Copy number: High Copy
Gene/Insert
  Gene/Insert name: pUbiquitin (At5g42300) terminator
  Species: A. thaliana (mustard weed)
  Insert size (bp): 424
  Mutation: BsaI/BpiI sites removed by point-mutation
  Cloning method: Restriction Enzyme; 5′ cloning site BsaI (destroyed during cloning); 3′ cloning site BsaI (destroyed during cloning)
  Sequencing primers: 5′ TCACATGTTCTTTCCTGCG; 3′ GTCTCATGAGCGGATACATATTTGAATG
Terms and licenses: Academic/Nonprofit Terms; Industry Terms: Not Available to Industry
Depositor comments: Level 0 terminator module used for GoldenGate assemblies using the MoClo overhang syntax
How to cite: pICSL60002 was a gift from Mark Youles (Addgene plasmid # 245665 ; http://n2t.net/addgene:245665 ; RRID:Addgene_245665)
