[The description below was written by a language model from this plasmid's Addgene catalogue record and pLannotate feature annotations shown in this document.]
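Description:
pICSL60002 is a Level 0 Golden Gate part plasmid from the MoClo synthetic biology system, built on the small pICH41276 acceptor backbone and maintained in E. coli. It replicates from a high-copy ColE1/pUC-type origin and is selected with spectinomycin. The resistance comes from the annotated aadA gene, which sits downstream of a bla-type (AmpR) promoter. The short lacI, integrase and gentamicin acetyltransferase fragments picked up by the automated annotation are best read as backbone remnants flanking the cloning site and resistance cassette, not as functional genes. The sequenced record of 2,673 nt matches the stated backbone plus insert sizes.

The payload is a 424 bp terminator region from the Arabidopsis thaliana locus At5g42300, described in the record as a ubiquitin gene terminator. The automated feature table does not annotate it, but by elimination it probably lies in the unannotated stretch between the lacI fragment and the AmpR promoter. Internal BsaI and BpiI recognition sites were removed by point mutation, so the part is "domesticated" and is not cut internally by the Type IIS enzymes used in hierarchical assembly. The module is defined by GCTT and CGCT fusion overhangs, the standard MoClo syntax position for a 3′ UTR/terminator part. In a one-pot digestion-ligation reaction, Type IIS cleavage releases the fragment with these overhangs, which lets it ligate directionally after a coding sequence part and into a Level 1 acceptor.

The construct has no promoter-driven expression cassette of its own. It serves as a reusable building block that supplies transcription termination and polyadenylation signals when plant transcriptional units are assembled with compatible promoter, coding sequence and tag modules.
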