Features (pLannotate 1.2.2; 6 found; start..end, strand, type, name):
      1..589     +  rep_origin     ori: high-copy-number ColE1/pMB1/pBR322/pUC origin of replication
    772..821     +  CDS            lacI (fragment): lac repressor; lacI; The lac repressor binds to the lac operator to inhibit transcription in E. coli. This inhibition can be relieved by adding lactose or isopropyl-β-D-thiogalactopyranoside (IPTG).
   1386..1490    +  promoter       AmpR promoter: bla
   1481..1561    -  CDS            int (fragment): INT2_ECOLX - Protein inferred from homology: Swiss-Prot protein existence level 3. Putative integrase believed to be involved in the insertion of antibiotic resistance genes into plasmids and transposons. From Escherichia coli.
   1649..1705    +  CDS            GmR (fragment): gentamycin acetyltransferase; aacC1; confers resistance to gentamycin
   1712..2500    +  CDS            aadA: S3AD_ECOLX - Experimental evidence at protein level: Swiss-Prot protein existence level 1. Mediates bacterial resistance to the antibiotics streptomycin and spectinomycin. From Escherichia coli.
>Addgene plasmid #245665 | pICSL60002 | addgene full sequence | sequence record 495487 | Addgene NGS Result
TTGAGATCCTTTTTTTCTGCGCGTAATCTGCTGCTTGCAAACAAAAAAACCACCGCTACCAGCGGTGGTT
TGTTTGCCGGATCAAGAGCTACCAACTCTTTTTCCGAAGGTAACTGGCTTCAGCAGAGCGCAGATACCAA
ATACTGTTCTTCTAGTGTAGCCGTAGTTAGGCCACCACTTCAAGAACTCTGTAGCACCGCCTACATACCT
CGCTCTGCTAATCCTGTTACCAGTGGCTGCTGCCAGTGGCGATAAGTCGTGTCTTACCGGGTTGGACTCA
AGACGATAGTTACCGGATAAGGCGCAGCGGTCGGGCTGAACGGGGGGTTCGTGCACACAGCCCAGCTTGG
AGCGAACGACCTACACCGAACTGAGATACCTACAGCGTGAGCTATGAGAAAGCGCCACGCTTCCCGAAGG
GAGAAAGGCGGACAGGTATCCGGTAAGCGGCAGGGTCGGAACAGGAGAGCGCACGAGGGAGCTTCCAGGG
GGAAACGCCTGGTATCTTTATAGTCCTGTCGGGTTTCGCCACCTCTGACTTGAGCGTCGATTTTTGTGAT
GCTCGTCAGGGGGGCGGAGCCTATGGAAAAACGCCAGCAACGCGGCCTTTTTACGGTTCCTGGCCTTTTG
CTGGCCTTTTGCTCACATGTTCTTTCCTGCGTTATCCCCTGATTCTGTGGATAACCGTATTACCGCCTTT
GAGTGAGCTGATACCGCTCGCCGCAGCCGAACGACCGAGCGCAGCGAGTCAGTGAGCGAGGAAGCGGAAG
AGCGCCCAATACGCAAACCGCCTCTCCCCGCGCGTTGGCCGATTCATTAATCACTCTGTGGTCTCAGCTT
CAATCGAAGGAGCTAAGCTGAAGGAGTGTTGTTGATTTGGACACCTACATAAACTCATATCAACCATGTT
ACATCTAAAAAAGACACAAGTATGTTGTAAGACGTGATAACTTCAAATTTGTGGTAATAATAATACATTC
ACTGTCAATGGTTTTAAACCCTTCCAAATTGTCAGATTGATTTCTGGTTATCTCTAAGTTTGTAGTATAT
TAGTCTTTTTGGTTGTATTGATGTGCTCTTTCTCCAAATGTTACCCATCTTCCAAATACCACTAGTGCTT
ATTGCTTACTGCTTACCACTGATTAGACACCAAACTTGTAGGCCTTTAAGCAGTGCAATATGAATGCAAG
AACAGATTTTCTAGCTTAAGACGCTCTAGAAATCAGTTTCTTGTTTAAGAATTAAGATACTCTCACTAGT
CGCTTGAGACCACGAAGTGGCTCTTCAGTGGACGAAAGGGCCTCGTGATACGCCTATTTTTATAGGTTAA
TGTCATGATAATAATGGTTTCTTAGACGTCAGGTGGCACTTTTCGGGGAAATGTGCGCGGAACCCCTATT
TGTTTATTTTTCTAAATACATTCAAATATGTATCCGCTCATGAGACAATAACCCTGATAAATGCTTCAAT
AATATTGAAAAAGGAAGAGTATGCGCTCACGCAACTGGTCCAGAACCTTGACCGAACGCAGCGGTGGTAA
CGGCGCAGTGGCGGTTTTCATGGCTTGTTATGACTGTTTTTTTTTGGGGTACAGTCTATGCCTCGGGCAT
CCAAGCAGCAAGCGCGTTACGCCGTGGGTCGATGTTTGATGTTATGGAGCAGCAACGATGTTACGCAGCA
GGGCAGTCGCCCTAAAACAAAGTTAAACATCATGAGGGAAGCGGTGATCGCCGAAGTATCGACTCAACTA
TCAGAGGTAGTTGGCGTCATCGAGCGCCATCTCGAACCGACGTTGCTGGCCGTACATTTGTACGGCTCCG
CAGTGGATGGCGGCCTGAAGCCACACAGCGATATTGATTTGCTGGTTACGGTGACCGTAAGGCTTGATGA
AACAACGCGGCGAGCTTTGATCAACGACCTTTTGGAAACTTCGGCTTCCCCTGGAGAGAGCGAGATTCTC
CGCGCTGTAGAAGTCACCATTGTTGTGCACGACGACATCATTCCGTGGCGTTATCCAGCTAAGCGCGAAC
TGCAATTTGGAGAATGGCAGCGCAATGACATTCTTGCAGGTATCTTCGAGCCAGCCACGATCGACATTGA
TCTGGCTATCTTGCTGACAAAAGCAAGAGAACATAGCGTTGCCTTGGTAGGTCCAGCGGCGGAGGAACTC
TTTGATCCGGTTCCTGAACAGGATCTATTTGAGGCGCTAAATGAAACCTTAACGCTATGGAACTCGCCGC
CCGACTGGGCTGGCGATGAGCGAAATGTAGTGCTTACGTTGTCCCGCATTTGGTACAGCGCAGTAACCGG
CAAAATCGCGCCGAAGGATGTCGCTGCCGACTGGGCAATGGAGCGCCTGCCGGCCCAGTATCAGCCCGTC
ATACTTGAAGCTAGACAGGCTTATCTTGGACAAGAAGAAGATCGCTTGGCCTCGCGCGCAGATCAGTTGG
AAGAATTTGTCCATTACGTAAAAGGCGAGATCACCAAGGTAGTCGGCAAATAACTGTCAGACCAAGTTTA
CTCATATATACTTTAGATTGATTTAAAACTTCATTTTTAATTTAAAAGGATCTAGGTGAAGATCCTTTTT
GATAATCTCATGACCAAAATCCCTTAACGTGAGTTTTCGTTCCACTGAGCGTCAGACCCCGTAGAAAAGA
TCAAAGGATCTTC
